>Addgene plasmid #227782 | pAAV-hSyn-DIO-BiPoles-mRuby3 | addgene full sequence | sequence record 485698 | Addgene Long Read Sequencing Result
TTGAGATCCTTTTTTTCTGCGCGTAATCTGCTGCTTGCAAACAAAAAAACCACCGCTACCAGCGGTGGTT
TGTTTGCCGGATCAAGAGCTACCAACTCTTTTTCCGAAGGTAACTGGCTTCAGCAGAGCGCAGATACCAA
ATACTGTTCTTCTAGTGTAGCCGTAGTTAGGCCACCACTTCAAGAACTCTGTAGCACCGCCTACATACCT
CGCTCTGCTAATCCTGTTACCAGTGGCTGCTGCCAGTGGCGATAAGTCGTGTCTTACCGGGTTGGACTCA
AGACGATAGTTACCGGATAAGGCGCAGCGGTCGGGCTGAACGGGGGGTTCGTGCACACAGCCCAGCTTGG
AGCGAACGACCTACACCGAACTGAGATACCTACAGCGTGAGCTATGAGAAAGCGCCACGCTTCCCGAAGG
GAGAAAGGCGGACAGGTATCCGGTAAGCGGCAGGGTCGGAACAGGAGAGCGCACGAGGGAGCTTCCAGGG
GGAAACGCCTGGTATCTTTATAGTCCTGTCGGGTTTCGCCACCTCTGACTTGAGCGTCGATTTTTGTGAT
GCTCGTCAGGGGGGCGGAGCCTATGGAAAAACGCCAGCAACGCGGCCTTTTTACGGTTCCTGGCCTTTTG
CTGGCCTTTTGCTCACATGTTCTTTCCTGCGTTATCCCCTGATTCTGTGGATAACCGTATTACCGCCTTT
GAGTGAGCTGATACCGCTCGCCGCAGCCGAACGACCGAGCGCAGCGAGTCAGTGAGCGAGGAAGCGGAAG
AGCGCCCAATACGCAAACCGCCTCTCCCCGCGCGTTGGCCGATTCATTAATGCAGCTGCGCGCTCGCTCG
CTCACTGAGGCCGCCCGGGCAAAGCCCGGGCGTCGGGCGACCTTTGGTCGCCCGGCCTCAGTGAGCGAGC
GAGCGCGCAGAGAGGGAGTGGCCAACTCCATCACTAGGGGTTCCTTGTAGTTAATGATTAACCCGCCATG
CTACTTATCTACGTAGCCATGCTCTAGGAAGATCCTTATCGATTTTACCACATTTGTAGAGGTTTTACTT
GCTTTAAAAAACCTCCCACATCTCCCCCTGAACCTGAAACATAAAATGAATGCAATTGTTGTTGTTAACT
TGTTTATTGCAGCTTATAATGGTTACAAATAAAGCAATAGCATCACAAATTTCACAAATAAAGCATTTTT
TTCACTGCATTCTAGTTGTGGTTTGTCCAAACTCATCAATGTATCTTATCATGTCTGCTCGAAGCGGCCG
CCCGGGTCGAGGTCGACGGTATCGATGCGGGGAGGCGGCCCAAAGGGAGATCCGACTCGTCTGAGGGCGA
AGGCGAAGACGCGGAAGAGGCCGCAGAGCCGGCAGCAGGCCGCGGGAAGGAAGGTCCGCTGGATTGAGGG
CCGAAGGGACGTAGCAGAAGGACGTCCCGCGCAGAATCCAGGTGGCAACACAGGCGAGCAGCCAAGGAAA
GGACGATGATTTCCCCGACAACACCACGGAATTGTCAGTGCCCAACAGCCGAGCCCCTGTCCAGCAGCGG
GCAAGGCAGGCGGCGATGAGTTCCGCCGTGGCAATAGGGAGGGGGAAAGCGAAAGTCCCGGAAAGGAGCT
GACAGGTGGTGGCAATGCCCCAACCAGTGGGGGTTGCGTCAGCAAACACAGTGCACACCACGCCACGTTG
CCTGACAACGGGCCACAACTCCTCATAAAGAGACAGCAACCAGGATTTATACAAGGAGGAGAAAATGAAA
GCCATACGGGAAGCAATAGCATGATACAAAGGCATTAAAGCAGCGTATCCACATAGCGTAAAAGGAGCAA
CATAGTTAAGAATACCAGTCAATCTTTCACAAATTTTGTAATCCAGAGGTTGATTATCGATAAGCTTGAT
ATCGAATTCATAACTTCGTATAGCATACATTATACGAAGTTATTCTTTGCACCATTCTAAAGAATAACAG
TGATAATTTCTGGGTTAAGGCAAATAACTTCGTATAGGATACTTTATACGAAGTTATGCTAGCGGAACCA
TGGCATCACAGGTCGTCTATGGGGAATGGGCATCAACTCACACCGAGTGCTACAATATGTCCAGAATCGA
CTCCACCTTCGTCTCACTGCTGCAGCTGGTGTGGGCCGTGGTCTCAGGCTGCCAGACAATCTTCATGATT
AGCAGGGCTCCCAAGGTCCCTTGGGAGTCCGTGTACCTGCCCTTTGTCGAATCTATCACTTATGCACTGG
CCAGTACTGGCAACGGAACCCTGCAGATGAGGGACGGCAGATTCTTTCCTTGGAGCCGAATGGCCTCCTG
GCTGTGCACCTGTCCAATCATGCTGGGACAGATTTCTAACATGGCTCTGGTGAAGTACAAAAGTATCCCA
CTGAATCCCATTGCACAGGCCGCTTCCATCATTAGAGTGGTCATGGGAATCACCGCTACAATTTCTCCCG
CAGAGTATATGAAGTGGCTGTTCTTTTTCTTTGGGGCCACCTGCCTGGTGTTCGAGTACAGTGTGGTCTT
CACAATCTTTCAAGTGGGGCTGTATGGCTTTGAATCTGTCGGGACACCTCTGGCACAGAAGGTGGTGGTG
AGGATCAAGATGCTGCGCCTGATCTTCTTTATTGCTTGGACTATGTTCCCAATCGTGTGGCTGATTTCAC
CCACCGGAGTCTGCGTGATCCACGAGAACGTGAGCGCCATTCTGTACCTGCTGGCTGACGGCCTGTGCAA
AAATACATATGGAGTGATCCTGTGGAGCACTGCCTGGGGAGTGCTGGAAGGGAAGTGGGACCCCGCATGT
CTGCCAGGGCAGGAGAAACCCGAAGCCGACGATCCTTTTGGCCTGAATCACGAGAAGAATGCCCCTCCTA
ACGACGAAGTCAATATCAGAATGTTTGGAAGGGGACGTACGGCGGCCAAGAGCAGGATCACCAGCGAGGG
CGAGTACATCCCCCTGGACCAGATCGACATCAACGTGGCGGTACCCGTGTCTAAGGGCGAAGAGCTGATC
AAGGAAAATATGCGTATGAAGGTGGTCATGGAAGGTTCGGTCAACGGCCACCAATTCAAATGCACAGGTG
AAGGAGAAGGCAGACCGTACGAGGGAGTGCAAACCATGAGGATCAAAGTCATCGAGGGAGGACCCCTGCC
ATTTGCCTTTGACATTCTTGCCACGTCGTTCATGTATGGCAGCCGTACCTTTATCAAGTACCCGGCCGAC
ATCCCTGATTTCTTTAAACAGTCCTTTCCTGAGGGTTTTACTTGGGAAAGAGTTACGAGATACGAAGATG
GTGGAGTCGTCACCGTCACGCAGGACACCAGCCTTGAGGATGGCGAGCTCGTCTACAACGTCAAGGTCAG
AGGGGTAAACTTTCCCTCCAATGGTCCCGTGATGCAGAAGAAGACCAAGGGTTGGGAGCCTAATACAGAG
ATGATGTATCCAGCAGATGGTGGTCTGAGAGGATACACTGACATCGCACTGAAAGTTGATGGTGGTGGCC
ATCTGCACTGCAACTTCGTGACAACTTACAGGTCAAAAAAGACCGTCGGGAACATCAAGATGCCCGGTGT
CCATGCCGTTGATCACCGCCTGGAAAGGATCGAGGAGAGTGACAATGAAACCTACGTAGTGCAAAGAGAA
GTGGCAGTTGCCAAATACAGCAACCTTGGTGGTGGCATGGACGAGCTGTACAAGACCGGTGCAGCCCTGC
AGGAGAAGAAGTCATGCAGCCAGCGCATGGCCGAATTCCGGCAATACTGTTGGAACCCGGACACTGGGCA
GATGCTGGGCCGCACCCCAGCCCGGTGGGTGTGGATCAGCCTGTACTATGCAGCTTTCTACGTGGTCATG
ACTGGGCTCTTTGCCTTGTGCATCTATGTGCTGATGCAGACCATTGATCCCTACACCCCCGACTACCAGG
ACCAGTTAAAGTCACCGGGGGTAACCTTGAGACCGGATGTGTATGGGGAAAGAGGGCTGCAGATTTCCTA
CAACATCTCTGAAAACAGCTCTAGACAGGCCCAGATCACCGGACGTCCGGAGGGAGCTGTACAAGAGCTG
ATCAGCAGCGCCACCAGATCTCTGTTTGCCGCCGGAGGCATCAACCCTTGGCCTAACCCCTACCACCACG
AGGACATGGGCTGTGGAGGAATGACACCTACAGGCGAGTGCTTCAGCACCGAGTGGTGGTGTGACCCTTC
TTACGGACTGAGCGACGCCGGATACGGATATTGCTTCGTGGAGGCCACAGGCGGCTACCTGGTCGTGGGA
GTGGAGAAGAAGCAGGCTTGGCTGCACAGCAGAGGCACACCAGGAGAAAAGATCGGCGCCCAGGTCTGCC
AGTGGATTGCTTTCAGCATCGCCATCGCCCTGCTGACATTCTACGGCTTCAGCGCTTGGAAGGCCACTTG
CGGTTGGGAGGAGGTCTACGTCTGTTGCGTCGAGGTGCTGTTCGTGACCCTGGAGATCTTCAAGGAGTTC
AGCAGCCCCGCCACAGTGTACCTGTCTACCGGCAACCACGCCTATTGCCTGCGCTACTTCGAGTGGCTGC
TGTCTTGCCCCGTGATCCTGATCAAGCTGAGCAACCTGAGCGGCCTGAAGAACGACTACAGCAAGCGGAC
CATGGGCCTGATCGTGTCTTGCGTGGGAATGATCGTGTTCGGCATGGCCGCAGGACTGGCTACCGATTGG
CTCAAGTGGCTGCTGTATATCGTGTCTTGCATCTACGGCGGCTACATGTACTTCCAGGCCGCCAAGTGCT
ACGTGGAAGCCAACCACAGCGTGCCTAAAGGCCATTGCCGCATGGTCGTGAAGCTGATGGCCTACGCTTA
CTTCGCCTCTTGGGGCAGCTACCCAATCCTCTGGGCAGTGGGACCAGAAGGACTGCTGAAGCTGAGCCCT
TACGCCAACAGCATCGGCCACAGCATCTGCGACATCATCGCCAAGGAGTTTTGGACCTTCCTGGCCCACC
ACCTGAGGATCAAGATCCACGAGCACATCCTGATCCACGGCGACATCCGGAAGACCACCAAGATGGAGAT
CGGAGGCGAGGAGGTGGAAGTGGAAGAGTTCGTGGAGGAGGAGGACGAGGACACAGTGCTCGAGCAGAGC
CAGCCCATCCTGAACACCAAGGAGATGGCCCCCCAGAGCAAGCCCCCCGAGGAGCTGGAGATGAGCAGCA
TGCCCAGCCCCGTGGCCCCCCTGCCCGCCCGCACCGAGGGCGTGATCGACATGCGCAGCATGAGCAGCAT
CGACAGCTTCATCAGCTGCGCCACCGACTTCCCCGAGGCCACCCGCTTCTGATCTGGCGCGCCATAACTT
CGTATAATGTATGCTATACGAAGTTATTAAGAGGTTTCATATTGCTAATAGCAGCTACAATCCAGCTACC
ATTCTGCATAACTTCGTATAAAGTATCCTATACGAAGTTATTCCGGAGTCGACTCTAGAGGATCCTTGCT
ATCAGCTTGAATTCGACTGCGCTCTCAGGCACGACACGACTCCTCCGCTGCCCACCGCAGACTGAGGCAG
CGCTGAGTCGCCGGCGCCGCAGCGCAGATGGTCGCGCCCGTGCCCCCCTATCTCGCGCCTCGCGTGGTGC
GGTCCGGCTGGGCCGGCGGCGGCGCGGACGCGACCAAGGTGGCCGGGAAGGGGAGTTTGCGGGGGACCGG
CGAGTGACGTCAGCGCGCCTTCAGTGCTGAGGCGGCGGTGGCGCGCGCCGCCAGGCGGGGGCGAAGGCAC
TGTCCGCGGTGCTGAAGCTGGCAGTGCGCACGCGCCTCGCCGCATCCTGTTTCCCCTCCCCCTCTCTGAT
AGGGGATGCGCAATTTGGGGAATGGGGGTTGGGTGCTTGTCCAGTGGGTCGGGGTCGGTCGTCAGGTAGG
CACCCCCACCCCGCCTCATCCTGGTCCTAAAACCCACTTGCACTCATACGCAGGGCCCTCTGCAGAGATC
TTCCTAGAGCATGGCTACGTAGATAAGTAGCATGGCGGGTTAATCATTAACTACAAGGAACCCCTAGTGA
TGGAGTTGGCCACTCCCTCTCTGCGCGCTCGCTCGCTCACTGAGGCCGGGCGACCAAAGGTCGCCCGACG
CCCGGGCTTTGCCCGGGCGGCCTCAGTGAGCGAGCGAGCGCGCAGCTGGCGTAATAGCGAAGAGGCCCGC
ACCGATCGCCCTTCCCAACAGTTGCGCAGCCTGAATGGCGAATGGG
[124 nt withheld, positions 6207-6330]
C
[91 nt withheld, positions 6332-6422]
A
[49 nt withheld, positions 6424-6472]
CCTTTGACGTTGGAGTCCACGTTCTTT
[37 nt withheld, positions 6500-6536]
ACCCTATCTCGGTCTATTCTTTTGATTTATAAGGGATTTTGCCGATTTCGGCCTATTGGTTAAAAAATGA
GCTGATTTAACAAAAATTTAACGCGAATTTTAACAAAATATTAACGCTTACAATTTAGGTGGCACTTTTC
GGGGAAATGTGCGCGGAACCCCTATTTGTTTATTTTTCTAAATACATTCAAATATGTATCCGCTCATGAG
ACAATAACCCTGATAAATGCTTCAATAATATTGAAAAAGGAAGAGTATGAGTATTCAACATTTCCGTGTC
GCCCTTATTCCCTTTTTTGCGGCATTTTGCCTTCCTGTTTTTGCTCACCCAGAAACGCTGGTGAAAGTAA
AAGATGCTGAAGATCAGTTGGGTGCACGAGTGGGTTACATCGAACTGGATCTCAACAGCGGTAAGATCCT
TGAGAGTTTTCGCCCCGAAGAACGTTTTCCAATGATGAGCACTTTTAAAGTTCTGCTATGTGGCGCGGTA
TTATCCCGTATTGACGCCGGGCAAGAGCAACTCGGTCGCCGCATACACTATTCTCAGAATGACTTGGTTG
AGTACTCACCAGTCACAGAAAAGCATCTTACGGATGGCATGACAGTAAGAGAATTATGCAGTGCTGCCAT
AACCATGAGTGATAACACTGCGGCCAACTTACTTCTGACAACGATCGGAGGACCGAAGGAGCTAACCGCT
TTTTTGCACAACATGGGGGATCATGTAACTCGCCTTGATCGTTGGGAACCGGAGCTGAATGAAGCCATAC
CAAACGACGAGCGTGACACCACGATGCCTGTAGCAATGGCAACAACGTTGCGCAAACTATTAACTGGCGA
ACTACTTACTCTAGCTTCCCGGCAACAATTAATAGACTGGATGGAGGCGGATAAAGTTGCAGGACCACTT
CTGCGCTCGGCCCTTCCGGCTGGCTGGTTTATTGCTGATAAATCTGGAGCCGGTGAGCGTGGGTCTCGCG
GTATCATTGCAGCACTGGGGCCAGATGGTAAGCCCTCCCGTATCGTAGTTATCTACACGACGGGGAGTCA
GGCAACTATGGATGAACGAAATAGACAGATCGCTGAGATAGGTGCCTCACTGATTAAGCATTGGTAACTG
TCAGACCAAGTTTACTCATATATACTTTAGATTGATTTAAAACTTCATTTTTAATTTAAAAGGATCTAGG
TGAAGATCCTTTTTGATAATCTCATGACCAAAATCCCTTAACGTGAGTTTTCGTTCCACTGAGCGTCAGA
CCCCGTAGAAAAGATCAAAGGATCTTC
Features (pLannotate 1.2.2; 26 found; start..end, strand, type, name):
      1..589     +  rep_origin     ori: high-copy-number ColE1/pMB1/pBR322/pUC origin of replication
    772..828     +  CDS            lacI (fragment): lac repressor; lacI; The lac repressor binds to the lac operator to inhibit transcription in E. coli. This inhibition can be relieved by adding lactose or isopropyl-β-D-thiogalactopyranoside (IPTG).
    822..955     -  repeat_region  AAV2 ITR: inverted terminal repeat of adeno-associated virus serotype 2 inverted
   1026..1094    +  CDS            large T antigen (fragment): large T antigen from SV40 (simian virus 40)
   1117..1238    +  polyA_signal   SV40 poly(A) signal: SV40 polyadenylation signal
   1267..1286    -  misc_feature   MCS (fragment): pBluescript multiple cloning site
   1287..1875    -  misc_feature   WPRE: woodchuck hepatitis virus posttranscriptional regulatory element
   1875..1899    -  misc_feature   MCS (fragment): pBluescript multiple cloning site
   1900..1933    +  protein_bind   loxP: Cre-mediated recombination occurs in the 8-bp core sequence (GCATACAT). Cre recombinase
   1934..1983    +  intron         β-globin intron (fragment): internally truncated intron from human β-globin
   1984..2017    +  protein_bind   lox2272: Cre-mediated recombination occurs in the 8-bp core sequence (GGATACTT). lox2272 sites are compatible with each other, but incompatible with loxP or loxN sites (Lee and Saito, 1988). Cre recombinase
   2918..2977    +  CDS            KCNJ2 (fragment): KCNJ2_HUMAN - Also known as IRK1. Experimental evidence at protein level: Swiss-Prot protein existence level 1. Probably participates in establishing action potential waveform and excitability of neuronal and muscle tissues. Inward rectifier potassium channels are characterized by a greater tendency to allow potassium to flow into the cell rather than out of it. Their voltage dependence is regulated by the concentration of extracellular potassium; as external potassium is raised, the voltage range of the channel opening shifts to more positive voltages. The inward rectification is mainly due t
   2987..3694    +  CDS            mRuby3: mRuby3 is a basic (constitutively fluorescent) red fluorescent protein published in 2016, derived from Entacmaea quadricolor. It has low acid sensitivity.
   3701..4012    +  CDS            Atp4b (fragment): ATP4B_MOUSE - Experimental evidence at protein level: Swiss-Prot protein existence level 1. The beta subunit of the gastric H(+)/K(+) ATPase pump which transports H(+) ions in exchange for K(+) ions across the apical membrane of parietal cells. Plays a structural and regulatory role in the assembly and membrane targeting of a functionally active pump (By similarity). Within a transport cycle, the transfer of a H(+) ion across the membrane is coupled to ATP hydrolysis and is associated with a transient phosphorylation of the alpha subunit that shifts the pump conformation from inward-facing (E1
   4055..5098    +  CDS            Chrimson: red light-drivable channelrhodopsin from Chlamydomonas noctigama (Klapoetke et al., 2014)
   5105..5299    +  CDS            Kcnb1 (fragment): KCNB1_RAT - Experimental evidence at protein level: Swiss-Prot protein existence level 1. Voltage-gated potassium channel that mediates transmembrane potassium transport in excitable membranes, primarily in the brain, but also in the pancreas and cardiovascular system. Contributes to the regulation of the action potential (AP) repolarization, duration and frequency of repetitive AP firing in neurons, muscle cells and endocrine cells and plays a role in homeostatic attenuation of electrical excitability throughout the brain (PubMed:10024359, PubMed:10618149, PubMed:12451110, PubMed:17379638, Pu
   5314..5347    -  protein_bind   loxP: Cre-mediated recombination occurs in the 8-bp core sequence (GCATACAT). Cre recombinase
   5348..5397    +  intron         β-globin intron (fragment): internally truncated intron from human β-globin
   5398..5431    -  protein_bind   lox2272: Cre-mediated recombination occurs in the 8-bp core sequence (GGATACTT). lox2272 sites are compatible with each other, but incompatible with loxP or loxN sites (Lee and Saito, 1988). Cre recombinase
   5438..5455    -  misc_feature   MCS (fragment): pUC18/19 multiple cloning site
   5477..5924    -  promoter       hSyn promoter: human synapsin I promoter; confers neuron-specific expression (Kügler et al., 2003)
   6006..6138    +  repeat_region  AAV2 ITR (fragment): inverted terminal repeat of adeno-associated virus serotype 2 inverted
   6133..6202    +  CDS            lacZα (fragment): LacZα fragment of β-galactosidase; lacZ fragment
   6207..6635    +  rep_origin     f1 ori (sequence partly withheld): f1 bacteriophage origin of replication; arrow indicates direction of (+) strand synthesis
   6688..6792    +  promoter       AmpR promoter: bla
   6793..7653    +  CDS            AmpR: β-lactamase; bla; confers resistance to ampicillin, carbenicillin, and related antibiotics
