[The description below was written by a language model from this plasmid's Addgene catalogue record and pLannotate feature annotations shown in this document.]
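Description:
pAAV-hSyn-DIO-BiPoles-mRuby3 is an AAV transfer plasmid for Cre-dependent, neuron-specific expression of BiPOLES, a bidirectional optogenetic actuator that allows blue-light inhibition and red-light excitation of the same cells. The 7.8 kb plasmid is propagated in E. coli through a high-copy ColE1/pUC-type origin with ampicillin selection (AmpR under its own bla promoter), and it also carries an f1 phage origin. Two AAV2 inverted terminal repeats flank the expression cassette and provide the cis elements needed for replication and packaging into recombinant AAV particles. A recombination-deficient strain is the recorded host, which is usual for ITR-containing plasmids.

Within the ITRs, the human synapsin I promoter, WPRE and SV40 polyadenylation signal all lie on the minus strand, while the coding region is annotated on the plus strand. The payload is therefore inverted relative to its promoter. It is bracketed by paired loxP and lox2272 sites in opposing orientations, the standard DIO (double-floxed inverted orientation) arrangement. Cre recombinase flips and then locks the cassette into the sense orientation, so expression occurs only in Cre-positive neurons.

The annotated fusion runs from a KCNJ2 (Kir2.1)-derived fragment, presumably a trafficking signal, through mRuby3 and an Atp4b (H+/K+ ATPase β subunit) fragment that probably serves as a transmembrane linker. It continues with the red-light channelrhodopsin Chrimson and ends in a Kcnb1 (Kv2.1) fragment of the kind used for soma targeting. About 900 nt between the lox sites and the KCNJ2 fragment are unannotated. This region presumably encodes the blue-light inhibitory opsin, but the record does not identify it. The WPRE enhances transcript stability and expression. The small lacI, lacZα, large T antigen and β-globin intron fragments appear to be backbone or spacer remnants.
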