Addgene plasmid #227782: pAAV-hSyn-DIO-BiPoles-mRuby3
Purpose: Optogenetic tool for blue-light inhibition and red-light excitation of neurons fused to mRuby3 in a viral vector
Depositing lab: Hillel Adesnik. Depositing organization: University of California, Berkeley.
Backbone
  Vector backbone: pAAV-hSyn
  Vector type: Mammalian Expression, AAV
Growth in bacteria
  Bacterial resistance: Ampicillin, 100 μg/mL
  Growth temperature: 37°C
  Growth strain: NEB Stable
  Copy number: Unknown
Gene/Insert
  Gene/Insert name: DIO-BiPoles-mRuby3
Terms and licenses: Academic/Nonprofit Terms; Industry Terms: Not Available to Industry
How to cite: pAAV-hSyn-DIO-BiPoles-mRuby3 was a gift from Hillel Adesnik (Addgene plasmid # 227782 ; http://n2t.net/addgene:227782 ; RRID:Addgene_227782)
